Addgene plasmid #47238: TAL3519
Depositing lab: Keith Joung. Depositing organization: Massachusetts General Hospital. Publication: Targeted gene disruption in somatic zebrafish cells using engineered TALENs. Sander JD, Cade L, Khayter C, Reyon D, Peterson RT, Joung JK, Yeh JR. Nat Biotechnol. 2011 Aug 5;29(8):697-8. doi: 10.1038/nbt.1934. PubMed 21822241.
Backbone
  Vector backbone: JDS70
  Backbone manufacturer: Addgene plasmid #32285
  Backbone size w/o insert (bp): 6447
  Vector type: Mammalian Expression ; T7
Growth in bacteria
  Bacterial resistance: Ampicillin, 100 μg/mL
  Growth temperature: 37°C
  Growth strain: XL1 Blue
  Copy number: High Copy
Gene/Insert
  Gene/Insert name: ZebrafishCommunity-prp19-right (alt name: prp19)
  Species: D. rerio (zebrafish)
  Insert size (bp): 1430
  Promoter: CMV
  Tag / fusion protein: 3X Flag (N terminal on backbone); WT FOKI (C terminal on backbone)
  Cloning method: Restriction Enzyme; 5′ cloning site BsmBI (destroyed during cloning); 3′ cloning site BsmBI (destroyed during cloning)
  Sequencing primers: 5′ CMV-F; 3′ BGH-rev
Terms and licenses: Academic/Nonprofit Terms; Industry Terms: Not Available to Industry
Depositor comments: Target binding site: TTGGAAACAGGGGACACA It is strongly recommended that users perform a diagnostic digest to verify this plasmid prior to use. For example, a double digest of the plasmid with BamHI and KpnI should result in two bands at 2.3kb and 5.8kb.
How to cite: TAL3519 was a gift from Keith Joung (Addgene plasmid # 47238 ; http://n2t.net/addgene:47238 ; RRID:Addgene_47238)
