[The description below was written by a language model from this plasmid's Addgene catalogue record.]
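Description:
TAL3519 is a TALEN expression plasmid built on the JDS70 backbone, a mammalian expression vector that also carries a T7 promoter. It is maintained as a high-copy plasmid in E. coli under ampicillin selection. The record lists no feature table, so elements such as the origin of replication and polyadenylation signal are not explicitly documented, although the use of a BGH reverse sequencing primer suggests a BGH terminator region downstream of the coding sequence.

The insert, about 1.4 kb, is an engineered TAL effector repeat array designated ZebrafishCommunity-prp19-right, designed to recognise a specific site in the zebrafish (D. rerio) prp19 gene. It was cloned through BsmBI sites that were destroyed in the process, placing the repeats in frame with backbone-encoded sequences: a 3X Flag tag at the N terminus and the wild-type FokI nuclease domain at the C terminus. Expression of the complete fusion is driven by the CMV promoter in mammalian cells, while the T7 designation implies the option of in vitro transcription to produce mRNA, the usual route for delivery into zebrafish embryos.

As the "right" monomer, this construct is intended to be used with a partner "left" TALEN that binds the opposite half-site. Because FokI cleaves only as a dimer, binding of both monomers brings the nuclease domains together to create a double-strand break, whose error-prone repair can generate indel mutations that disrupt prp19. The associated publication concerns targeted gene disruption in somatic zebrafish cells using such engineered TALENs. The partner plasmid is not identified in this record.
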