>Addgene plasmid #47238 | TAL3519 | depositor partial sequence | sequence record 67325 | Insert sequence
ATGGACTACAAAGACCATGACGGTGATTATAAAGATCATGACATCGATTACAAGGATGACGATGACAAGA
TGGCCCCCAAGAAGAAGAGGAAGGTGGGCATTCACCGCGGGGTACCTATGGTGGACTTGAGGACACTCGG
TTATTCGCAACAGCAACAGGAGAAAATCAAGCCTAAGGTCAGGAGCACCGTCGCGCAACACCACGAGGCG
CTTGTGGGGCATGGCTTCACTCATGCGCATATTGTCGCGCTTTCACAGCACCCTGCGGCGCTTGGGACGG
TGGCTGTCAAATACCAAGATATGATTGCGGCCCTGCCCGAAGCCACGCACGAGGCAATTGTAGGGGTCGG
TAAACAGTGGTCGGGAGCGCGAGCACTTGAGGCGCTGCTGACTGTGGCGGGTGAGCTTAGGGGGCCTCCG
CTCCAGCTCGACACCGGGCAGCTGCTGAAGATCGCGAAGAGAGGGGGAGTAACAGCGGTAGAGGCAGTGC
ACGCCTGGCGCAATGCGCTCACCGGGGCCCCCTTGAACCTGACCCCAGACCAGGTAGTCGCAATCGCGTC
AAACGGAGGGGGAAAGCAAGCCCTGGAAACCGTGCAAAGGTTGTTGCCGGTCCTTTGTCAAGACCACGGC
CTTACACCGGAGCAAGTCGTGGCCATTGCAAATAATAACGGTGGCAAACAGGCTCTTGAGACGGTTCAGA
GACTTCTCCCAGTTCTCTGTCAAGCCCACGGGCTGACTCCCGATCAAGTTGTAGCGATTGCGAATAACAA
TGGAGGGAAACAAGCATTGGAGACTGTCCAACGGCTCCTTCCCGTGTTGTGTCAAGCCCACGGTTTGACG
CCTGCACAAGTGGTCGCCATCGCCTCCAATATTGGCGGTAAGCAGGCGCTGGAAACAGTACAGCGCCTGC
TGCCTGTACTGTGCCAGGATCATGGACTGACCCCAGACCAGGTAGTCGCAATCGCGTCGAACATTGGGGG
AAAGCAAGCCCTGGAAACCGTGCAAAGGTTGTTGCCGGTCCTTTGTCAAGACCACGGCCTTACACCGGAG
CAAGTCGTGGCCATTGCAAGCAACATCGGTGGCAAACAGGCTCTTGAGACGGTTCAGAGACTTCTCCCAG
TTCTCTGTCAAGCCCACGGGCTGACTCCCGATCAAGTTGTAGCGATTGCGTCGCATGACGGAGGGAAACA
AGCATTGGAGACTGTCCAACGGCTCCTTCCCGTGTTGTGTCAAGCCCACGGTTTGACGCCTGCACAAGTG
GTCGCCATCGCCTCCAATATTGGCGGTAAGCAGGCGCTGGAAACAGTACAGCGCCTGCTGCCTGTACTGT
GCCAGGATCATGGACTGACCCCAGACCAGGTAGTCGCAATCGCGAACAATAATGGGGGAAAGCAAGCCCT
GGAAACCGTGCAAAGGTTGTTGCCGGTCCTTTGTCAAGACCACGGCCTTACACCGGAGCAAGTCGTGGCC
ATTGCAAATAATAACGGTGGCAAACAGGCTCTTGAGACGGTTCAGAGACTTCTCCCAGTTCTCTGTCAAG
CCCACGGGCTGACTCCCGATCAAGTTGTAGCGATTGCGAATAACAATGGAGGGAAACAAGCATTGGAGAC
TGTCCAACGGCTCCTTCCCGTGTTGTGTCAAGCCCACGGTTTGACGCCTGCACAAGTGGTCGCCATCGCC
AACAACAACGGCGGTAAGCAGGCGCTGGAAACAGTACAGCGCCTGCTGCCTGTACTGTGCCAGGATCATG
GACTGACCCCAGACCAGGTAGTCGCAATCGCGTCGAACATTGGGGGAAAGCAAGCCCTGGAAACCGTGCA
AAGGTTGTTGCCGGTCCTTTGTCAAGACCACGGCCTTACACCGGAGCAAGTCGTGGCCATTGCATCCCAC
GACGGTGGCAAACAGGCTCTTGAGACGGTTCAGAGACTTCTCCCAGTTCTCTGTCAAGCCCACGGGCTGA
CTCCCGATCAAGTTGTAGCGATTGCGTCGAACATTGGAGGGAAACAAGCATTGGAGACTGTCCAACGGCT
CCTTCCCGTGTTGTGTCAAGCCCACGGTTTGACGCCTGCACAAGTGGTCGCCATCGCCAGCCATGATGGC
GGTAAGCAGGCGCTGGAAACAGTACAGCGCCTGCTGCCTGTACTGTGCCAGGATCATGGACTGACACCCG
AACAGGTGGTCGCCATTGCTTCTAACATCGGAGGACGGCCAGCCTTGGAG
