>Addgene plasmid #47238 | TAL3519 | addgene partial sequence | sequence record 69213 | JDS-TALEN-F 5'-TAGGGGTCGGTAAACAGTGG-3'
GTGGCGGGTGAGCTTAGGGGGCCTCCGCTCCAGCTCGACACCGGGCAGCTGCTGAAGATCGCGAAGAGAG
GGGGAGTAACAGCGGTAGAGGCAGTGCACGCCTGGCGCAATGCGCTCACCGGGGCCCCCTTGAACCTGAC
CCCAGACCAGGTAGTCGCAATCGCGTCAAACGGAGGGGGAAAGCAAGCCCTGGAAACCGTGCAAAGGTTG
TTGCCGGTCCTTTGTCAAGACCACGGCCTTACACCGGAGCAAGTCGTGGCCATTGCAAATAATAACGGTG
GCAAACAGGCTCTTGAGACGGTTCAGAGACTTCTCCCAGTTCTCTGTCAAGCCCACGGGCTGACTCCCGA
TCAAGTTGTAGCGATTGCGAATAACAATGGAGGGAAACAAGCATTGGAGACTGTCCAACGGCTCCTTCCC
GTGTTGTGTCAAGCCCACGGTTTGACGCCTGCACAAGTGGTCGCCATCGCCTCCAATATTGGCGGTAAGC
AGGCGCTGGAAACAGTACAGCGCCTGCTGCCTGTACTGTGCCAGGATCATGGACTGACCCCAGACCAGGT
AGTCGCAATCGCGTCGAACATTGGGGGAAAGCAAGCCCTGGAAACCGTGCAAAGGTTGTTGCCGGTCCTT
TGTCAAGACCACGGCCTTACACCGGAGCAAGTCGTGGCCATTGCAAGCAACATCGGTGGCAAACAGGCTC
TTGAGACGGTTCAGAGACTTCTCCCAGTTCTCTGTCAAGCCCACGGGCTGACTCCCGATCAAGTTGTAGC
GATTGCGTCGCATGACGGAGGGAAACAAGCATTGGAGACTGTCCAACGGCTCCTTCCCGTGTTGTGTCAA
GCCCACGGTTTGACGCCTGCACAAGTGGTCGCCATCGCCTCCAATATTGGCGGTAAGCAGGCGCTGGAAA
CAGTACAGCGCCTGCTGCCTGTACTGTGCCAGGATCATGGA
